>Addgene plasmid #161079 | pDONR221-SLC44A1_STOP | addgene full sequence | sequence record 352166 | Addgene NGS Result
CAAATAATGATTTTATTTTGACTGATAGTGACCTGTTCGTTGCAACACATTGATGAGCAATGCTTTTTTA
TAATGCCAACTTTGTACAAAAAAGCAGGCTCCACCATGGGATGCTGTAGCTCCGCCTCTAGCGCCGCCCA
GTCCTCTAAGAGGGAGTGGAAGCCTCTGGAGGACCGCTCCTGCACCGATATCCCATGGCTGCTGCTGTTC
ATCCTGTTTTGCATCGGCATGGGCTTCATCTGTGGCTTTTCTATCGCAACAGGAGCAGCAGCAAGGCTGG
TGAGCGGCTACGACTCCTATGGCAACATCTGCGGCCAGAAGAATACCAAGCTGGAGGCCATCCCAAACAG
CGGCATGGATCACACACAGAGAAAGTACGTGTTCTTTCTGGACCCCTGTAACCTGGATCTGATCAATCGG
AAGATCAAGAGCGTGGCCCTGTGCGTGGCAGCATGTCCCAGACAGGAGCTGAAGACCCTGTCCGATGTGC
AGAAGTTCGCCGAGATCAACGGCTCTGCCCTGTGCAGCTACAATCTGAAGCCTAGCGAGTATACCACATC
CCCAAAGAGCAGCGTGCTGTGCCCAAAGCTGCCAGTGCCTGCATCCGCCCCAATCCCCTTCTTTCACAGG
TGCGCCCCTGTGAACATCTCTTGTTACGCCAAGTTCGCCGAGGCCCTGATCACCTTCGTGAGCGACAATT
CTGTGCTGCACCGCCTGATCTCTGGCGTGATGACAAGCAAGGAGATCATCCTGGGCCTGTGCCTGCTGTC
CCTGGTGCTGTCTATGATCCTGATGGTCATCATCCGGTACATCAGCAGAGTGCTGGTGTGGATCCTGACC
ATCCTGGTCATCCTGGGATCCCTGGGAGGAACAGGCGTGCTGTGGTGGCTGTATGCCAAGCAGCGGAGAA
GCCCCAAGGAGACCGTGACACCTGAGCAGCTGCAGATCGCCGAGGATAACCTGCGGGCCCTGCTGATCTA
CGCCATCTCCGCCACCGTGTTCACAGTGATCCTGTTTCTGATCATGCTGGTCATGAGGAAGCGCGTGGCC
CTGACCATCGCCCTGTTCCACGTGGCCGGCAAGGTGTTTATCCACCTGCCACTGCTGGTGTTCCAGCCCT
TTTGGACCTTCTTTGCCCTGGTGCTGTTCTGGGTGTATTGGATCATGACACTGCTGTTTCTGGGCACCAC
AGGCTCTCCCGTGCAGAATGAGCAGGGCTTCGTGGAGTTTAAGATCAGCGGCCCTCTGCAGTACATGTGG
TGGTATCACGTGGTGGGCCTGATCTGGATCTCCGAGTTCATCCTGGCATGTCAGCAGATGACCGTGGCAG
GAGCAGTGGTGACCTACTATTTCACACGGGACAAGAGAAACCTGCCTTTTACACCAATCCTGGCCTCTGT
GAATAGGCTGATCAGGTACCACCTGGGAACCGTGGCAAAGGGCAGCTTTATCATCACACTGGTGAAGATC
CCACGGATGATCCTGATGTATATCCACTCCCAGCTGAAGGGCAAGGAGAACGCCTGCGCCAGATGCGTGC
TGAAGTCTTGCATCTGCTGTCTGTGGTGCCTGGAGAAGTGTCTGAATTACCTGAACCAGAATGCCTATAC
CGCCACAGCCATCAACTCCACCAATTTCTGTACATCTGCCAAGGACGCCTTTGTGATCCTGGTGGAGAAC
GCCCTGAGGGTGGCCACCATCAATACAGTGGGCGATTTCATGCTGTTTCTGGGCAAGGTGCTGATCGTGT
GCAGCACCGGACTGGCAGGAATCATGCTGCTGAATTACCAGCAGGATTATACAGTGTGGGTGCTGCCCCT
GATCATCGTGTGCCTGTTCGCCTTTCTGGTGGCCCACTGTTTCCTGTCCATCTACGAGATGGTGGTGGAC
GTGCTGTTCCTGTGCTTTGCCATCGACACCAAGTACAACGATGGCTCTCCTGGCCGCGAGTTCTATATGG
ATAAGGTGCTGATGGAGTTTGTGGAGAATAGCAGGAAGGCCATGAAGGAGGCAGGCAAGGGAGGAGTGGC
AGACAGCAGGGAGCTGAAGCCAATGGCATCCGGAGCCTCTAGCGCCTAAGACCCAGCTTTCTTGTACAAA
GTTGGCATTATAAGAAAGCATTGCTTATCAATTTGTTGCAACGAACAGGTCACTATCAGTCAAAATAAAA
TCATTATTTGCCATCCAGCTGATATCCCCTATAGTGAGTCGTATTACATGGTCATAGCTGTTTCCTGGCA
GCTCTGGCCCGTGTCTCAAAATCTCTGATGTTACATTGCACAAGATAAAAATATATCATCATGAACAATA
AAACTGTCTGCTTACATAAACAGTAATACAAGGGGTGTTATGAGCCATATTCAACGGGAAACGTCGAGGC
CGCGATTAAATTCCAACATGGATGCTGATTTATATGGGTATAAATGGGCTCGCGATAATGTCGGGCAATC
AGGTGCGACAATCTATCGCTTGTATGGGAAGCCCGATGCGCCAGAGTTGTTTCTGAAACATGGCAAAGGT
AGCGTTGCCAATGATGTTACAGATGAGATGGTCAGACTAAACTGGCTGACGGAATTTATGCCTCTTCCGA
CCATCAAGCATTTTATCCGTACTCCTGATGATGCATGGTTACTCACCACTGCGATCCCCGGAAAAACAGC
ATTCCAGGTATTAGAAGAATATCCTGATTCAGGTGAAAATATTGTTGATGCGCTGGCAGTGTTCCTGCGC
CGGTTGCATTCGATTCCTGTTTGTAATTGTCCTTTTAACAGCGATCGCGTATTTCGTCTCGCTCAGGCGC
AATCACGAATGAATAACGGTTTGGTTGATGCGAGTGATTTTGATGACGAGCGTAATGGCTGGCCTGTTGA
ACAAGTCTGGAAAGAAATGCATAAACTTTTGCCATTCTCACCGGATTCAGTCGTCACTCATGGTGATTTC
TCACTTGATAACCTTATTTTTGACGAGGGGAAATTAATAGGTTGTATTGATGTTGGACGAGTCGGAATCG
CAGACCGATACCAGGATCTTGCCATCCTATGGAACTGCCTCGGTGAGTTTTCTCCTTCATTACAGAAACG
GCTTTTTCAAAAATATGGTATTGATAATCCTGATATGAATAAATTGCAGTTTCATTTGATGCTCGATGAG
TTTTTCTAATCAGAATTGGTTAATTGGTTGTAACACTGGCAGAGCATTACGCTGACTTGACGGGACGGCG
CAAGCTCATGACCAAAATCCCTTAACGTGAGTTACGCGTCGTTCCACTGAGCGTCAGACCCCGTAGAAAA
GATCAAAGGATCTTCTTGAGATCCTTTTTTTCTGCGCGTAATCTGCTGCTTGCAAACAAAAAAACCACCG
CTACCAGCGGTGGTTTGTTTGCCGGATCAAGAGCTACCAACTCTTTTTCCGAAGGTAACTGGCTTCAGCA
GAGCGCAGATACCAAATACTGTTCTTCTAGTGTAGCCGTAGTTAGGCCACCACTTCAAGAACTCTGTAGC
ACCGCCTACATACCTCGCTCTGCTAATCCTGTTACCAGTGGCTGCTGCCAGTGGCGATAAGTCGTGTCTT
ACCGGGTTGGACTCAAGACGATAGTTACCGGATAAGGCGCAGCGGTCGGGCTGAACGGGGGGTTCGTGCA
CACAGCCCAGCTTGGAGCGAACGACCTACACCGAACTGAGATACCTACAGCGTGAGCTATGAGAAAGCGC
CACGCTTCCCGAAGGGAGAAAGGCGGACAGGTATCCGGTAAGCGGCAGGGTCGGAACAGGAGAGCGCACG
AGGGAGCTTCCAGGGGGAAACGCCTGGTATCTTTATAGTCCTGTCGGGTTTCGCCACCTCTGACTTGAGC
GTCGATTTTTGTGATGCTCGTCAGGGGGGCGGAGCCTATGGAAAAACGCCAGCAACGCGGCCTTTTTACG
GTTCCTGGCCTTTTGCTGGCCTTTTGCTCACATGTTCTTTCCTGCGTTATCCCCTGATTCTGTGGATAAC
CGTATTACCGCCTTTGAGTGAGCTGATACCGCTCGCCGCAGCCGAACGACCGAGCGCAGCGAGTCAGTGA
GCGAGGAAGCGGAAGAGCGCCCAATACGCAAACCGCCTCTCCCCGCGCGTTGGCCGATTCATTAATGCAG
CTGGCACGACAGGTTTCCCGACTGGAAAGCGGGCAGTGAGCGCAACGCAATTAATACGCGTACCGCTAGC
CAGGAAGAGTTTGTAGAAACGCAAAAAGGCCATCCGTCAGGATGGCCTTCTGCTTAGTTTGATGCCTGGC
AGTTTATGGCGGGCGTCCTGCCCGCCACCCTCCGGGCCGTTGCTTCACAACGTTCAAATCCGCTCCCGGC
GGATTTGTCCTACTCAGGAGAGCGTTCACCGACAAACAACAGATAAAACGAAAGGCCCAGTCTTCCGACT
GAGCCTTTCGTTTTATTTGATGCCTGGCAGTTCCCTACTCTCGCGTTAACGCTAGCATGGATGTTTTCCC
AGTCACGACGTTGTAAAACGACGGCCAGTCTTAAGCTCGGGCCC
Features (pLannotate 1.2.2; 10 found; start..end, strand, type, name):
      1..100     +  protein_bind   attL1: mutant version of attL; recombination site for the Gateway® LR reaction LR Clonase™
    106..2076    +  CDS            SLC44A1: CTL1_HUMAN - Also known as CD92, CDW92, CTL1. Experimental evidence at protein level: Swiss-Prot protein existence level 1. Choline transporter. Involved in membrane synthesis and myelin production. From Homo sapiens (Human).
   2081..2180    -  protein_bind   attL2: mutant version of attL; recombination site for the Gateway® LR reaction LR Clonase™
   2198..2216    -  promoter       T7 promoter: promoter for bacteriophage T7 RNA polymerase
   2350..3159    +  CDS            KanR: aminoglycoside phosphotransferase; aph(3')-Ia; confers resistance to kanamycin in bacteria or G418 (Geneticin®) in eukaryotes
   3306..3894    +  rep_origin     ori: high-copy-number ColE1/pMB1/pBR322/pUC origin of replication
   4077..4169    +  CDS            lacI (fragment): lac repressor; lacI; The lac repressor binds to the lac operator to inhibit transcription in E. coli. This inhibition can be relieved by adding lactose or isopropyl-β-D-thiogalactopyranoside (IPTG).
   4224..4251    -  terminator     rrnB T2 terminator: transcription terminator T2 from the E. coli rrnB gene
   4383..4426    +  terminator     rrnB T1 terminator: Escherichia coli rrnB; transcription terminator T1 from the E. coli rrnB gene
   4473..4509    -  CDS            lacZα (fragment): LacZα fragment of β-galactosidase; lacZ fragment
