[The description below was written by a language model from this plasmid's Addgene catalogue record and pLannotate feature annotations shown in this document.]
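Description:
pDONR221-SLC44A1_STOP is a Gateway entry clone built on the pDONR221 backbone, carrying a codon-optimized open reading frame for human SLC44A1 (also called CTL1 or CD92), a choline transporter involved in membrane synthesis and myelin production. The sequenced plasmid is about 4.5 kb, and the roughly 2 kb ORF sits between attL1 and attL2 recombination sites. These sites allow the insert to be moved directionally into any attR-containing destination vector by an LR Clonase reaction. As the name indicates, the ORF ends with a stop codon, so this version suits native or N-terminally tagged expression rather than C-terminal fusions. The depositor notes that a companion clone without the stop codon also exists.

Although the catalogue lists the vector type as mammalian expression, the feature table shows no eukaryotic promoter or polyadenylation signal around the insert, so expression in mammalian cells depends on subcloning into a suitable destination vector. The only annotated promoter is a T7 promoter just outside attL2, oriented back toward the insert. The plasmid is maintained in E. coli through a high-copy ColE1/pUC-type origin and selected with kanamycin through an aminoglycoside phosphotransferase gene. The rrnB T1 and T2 terminators upstream of the attL1 side help insulate the cloned sequence from read-through transcription. The short lacI and lacZα fragments annotated in the backbone appear to be non-functional remnants, and M13 primer sites are used to sequence the insert. The clone belongs to a consortium collection of solute carrier ORFs for building custom expression constructs to study SLC transporters and their potential as drug targets.
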