Addgene plasmid #161079: pDONR221-SLC44A1_STOP
Purpose: Gateway entry clone with codon-optimized ORF sequence for subcloning into custom expression vectors. Contains a STOP codon at the end of the codon-optimized ORF sequence.
Depositing lab: RESOLUTE Consortium & Giulio Superti-Furga. Depositing organization: CeMM Research Center for Molecular Medicine. Publication: The RESOLUTE consortium: unlocking SLC transporters for drug discovery. Superti-Furga G, Lackner D, Wiedmer T, Ingles-Prieto A, Barbosa B, Girardi E, Goldmann U, Gurtl B, Klavins K, Klimek C, Lindinger S, Lineiro-Retes E, Muller AC, Onstein S, Redinger G, Reil D, Sedlyarov V, Wolf G, Crawford M, Everley R, ... Steppan CM. Nat Rev Drug Discov. 2020 Jul;19(7):429-430. doi: 10.1038/d41573-020-00056-6. PubMed 32265506.
Backbone
  Vector backbone: pDONR221
  Backbone manufacturer: ThermoFisher Scientific
  Backbone size w/o insert (bp): 2550
  Vector type: Mammalian Expression
Growth in bacteria
  Bacterial resistance: Kanamycin, 50 μg/mL
  Growth temperature: 37°C
  Growth strain: NEB Stable
  Copy number: High Copy
Gene/Insert
  Gene/Insert name: SLC44A1 (alt name: CDw92, CTL1, CHTL1, CD92, CDW92)
  Species: H. sapiens (human)
  Insert size (bp): 1974
  Entrez Gene: SLC44A1 (a.k.a. CD92, CDW92, CHTL1, CONATOC, CTL1)
  Cloning method: Gateway Cloning
  Sequencing primers: 5′ M13-fwd; 3′ M13-rev
Terms and licenses: Academic/Nonprofit Terms; Industry Terms
Depositor comments: This plasmid contains a STOP codon at the end of the codon-optimized ORF. For the version of this plasmid that does not contain a STOP codon, please see Addgene plasmid 131913 For more information on the full Resolute plasmid collection, please see www.addgene.org/depositor-collections/re-solute/. Please provide your feedback on this plasmid to the RESOLUTE consortium by filling out their RESOLUTE repository feedback form: https://forms.office.com/Pages/ResponsePage.aspx?id=0e05yklzmkS7rjFGQL4N7z4feCLQvEJAmVcOCM_u885UN1JJRko0Ukg4TVQwNTZLOUxPQVJWT1NHUCQlQCN0PWcu
How to cite: pDONR221-SLC44A1_STOP was a gift from RESOLUTE Consortium & Giulio Superti-Furga (Addgene plasmid # 161079 ; http://n2t.net/addgene:161079 ; RRID:Addgene_161079)
