>Addgene plasmid #161079 | pDONR221-SLC44A1_STOP | depositor partial sequence | sequence record 312093 | Codon-optimized ORF of SLC44A1
ATGGGATGCTGTAGCTCCGCCTCTAGCGCCGCCCAGTCCTCTAAGAGGGAGTGGAAGCCTCTGGAGGACC
GCTCCTGCACCGATATCCCATGGCTGCTGCTGTTCATCCTGTTTTGCATCGGCATGGGCTTCATCTGTGG
CTTTTCTATCGCAACAGGAGCAGCAGCAAGGCTGGTGAGCGGCTACGACTCCTATGGCAACATCTGCGGC
CAGAAGAATACCAAGCTGGAGGCCATCCCAAACAGCGGCATGGATCACACACAGAGAAAGTACGTGTTCT
TTCTGGACCCCTGTAACCTGGATCTGATCAATCGGAAGATCAAGAGCGTGGCCCTGTGCGTGGCAGCATG
TCCCAGACAGGAGCTGAAGACCCTGTCCGATGTGCAGAAGTTCGCCGAGATCAACGGCTCTGCCCTGTGC
AGCTACAATCTGAAGCCTAGCGAGTATACCACATCCCCAAAGAGCAGCGTGCTGTGCCCAAAGCTGCCAG
TGCCTGCATCCGCCCCAATCCCCTTCTTTCACAGGTGCGCCCCTGTGAACATCTCTTGTTACGCCAAGTT
CGCCGAGGCCCTGATCACCTTCGTGAGCGACAATTCTGTGCTGCACCGCCTGATCTCTGGCGTGATGACA
AGCAAGGAGATCATCCTGGGCCTGTGCCTGCTGTCCCTGGTGCTGTCTATGATCCTGATGGTCATCATCC
GGTACATCAGCAGAGTGCTGGTGTGGATCCTGACCATCCTGGTCATCCTGGGATCCCTGGGAGGAACAGG
CGTGCTGTGGTGGCTGTATGCCAAGCAGCGGAGAAGCCCCAAGGAGACCGTGACACCTGAGCAGCTGCAG
ATCGCCGAGGATAACCTGCGGGCCCTGCTGATCTACGCCATCTCCGCCACCGTGTTCACAGTGATCCTGT
TTCTGATCATGCTGGTCATGAGGAAGCGCGTGGCCCTGACCATCGCCCTGTTCCACGTGGCCGGCAAGGT
GTTTATCCACCTGCCACTGCTGGTGTTCCAGCCCTTTTGGACCTTCTTTGCCCTGGTGCTGTTCTGGGTG
TATTGGATCATGACACTGCTGTTTCTGGGCACCACAGGCTCTCCCGTGCAGAATGAGCAGGGCTTCGTGG
AGTTTAAGATCAGCGGCCCTCTGCAGTACATGTGGTGGTATCACGTGGTGGGCCTGATCTGGATCTCCGA
GTTCATCCTGGCATGTCAGCAGATGACCGTGGCAGGAGCAGTGGTGACCTACTATTTCACACGGGACAAG
AGAAACCTGCCTTTTACACCAATCCTGGCCTCTGTGAATAGGCTGATCAGGTACCACCTGGGAACCGTGG
CAAAGGGCAGCTTTATCATCACACTGGTGAAGATCCCACGGATGATCCTGATGTATATCCACTCCCAGCT
GAAGGGCAAGGAGAACGCCTGCGCCAGATGCGTGCTGAAGTCTTGCATCTGCTGTCTGTGGTGCCTGGAG
AAGTGTCTGAATTACCTGAACCAGAATGCCTATACCGCCACAGCCATCAACTCCACCAATTTCTGTACAT
CTGCCAAGGACGCCTTTGTGATCCTGGTGGAGAACGCCCTGAGGGTGGCCACCATCAATACAGTGGGCGA
TTTCATGCTGTTTCTGGGCAAGGTGCTGATCGTGTGCAGCACCGGACTGGCAGGAATCATGCTGCTGAAT
TACCAGCAGGATTATACAGTGTGGGTGCTGCCCCTGATCATCGTGTGCCTGTTCGCCTTTCTGGTGGCCC
ACTGTTTCCTGTCCATCTACGAGATGGTGGTGGACGTGCTGTTCCTGTGCTTTGCCATCGACACCAAGTA
CAACGATGGCTCTCCTGGCCGCGAGTTCTATATGGATAAGGTGCTGATGGAGTTTGTGGAGAATAGCAGG
AAGGCCATGAAGGAGGCAGGCAAGGGAGGAGTGGCAGACAGCAGGGAGCTGAAGCCAATGGCATCCGGAG
CCTCTAGCGCCTAA
